Addgene plasmid #75960: PRKACB gRNA (BRDN0001145037)
Purpose: 3rd generation lentiviral gRNA plasmid targeting human PRKACB
Depositing lab: John Doench & David Root. Depositing organization: Broad Institute. Publication: Optimized sgRNA design to maximize activity and minimize off-target effects of CRISPR-Cas9. Doench JG, Fusi N, Sullender M, Hegde M, Vaimberg EW, Donovan KF, Smith I, Tothova Z, Wilen C, Orchard R, Virgin HW, Listgarten J, Root DE. Nat Biotechnol. 2016 Jan 18. doi: 10.1038/nbt.3437. PubMed 26780180.
Backbone
  Vector backbone: lentiGuide-Puro
  Backbone manufacturer: Zhang Lab (Addgene plasmid # 52963)
  Vector type: Mammalian Expression, Lentiviral, CRISPR
  Selectable markers: Puromycin
Growth in bacteria
  Bacterial resistance: Ampicillin, 100 μg/mL
  Growth temperature: 37°C
  Growth strain: DH5alpha
  Copy number: High Copy
Gene/Insert
  Gene/Insert name: PRKACB (alt names: PRKACB; NM_001242857.2)
  gRNA/shRNA sequence: AAGCATACTCCAGTCGAACA
  Species: H. sapiens (human)
  Entrez Gene: PRKACB (a.k.a. CAFD2, PKA C-beta, PKACB)
  Promoter: hU6
  Cloning method: Unknown
  Sequencing primers: 5′ U6-F; 3′ pS2-R
Terms and licenses: Academic/Nonprofit Terms; Industry Terms: Not Available to Industry
Depositor comments: The gRNA was designed to target the following Genbank reference sequence(s): NM_001242857.2,NM_001242858.2,NM_001242859.2,NM_001242860.2,NM_001242862.2,NM_001300915.1,NM_001300916.1,NM_001300917.1,NM_002731.3,NM_182948.3,NM_207578.2. Note that this plasmid does NOT contain Cas9. It should be used in conjunction with lentiCas9-Blast (Addgene #52962) or otherwise with cell lines already expressing Cas9. Browse the full kinome gRNA library at http://www.addgene.org/pooled-library/broadgpp-human-kinome/ or visit http://www.broadinstitute.org/rnai/public/ for detailed protocols and information.
How to cite: PRKACB gRNA (BRDN0001145037) was a gift from John Doench & David Root (Addgene plasmid # 75960 ; http://n2t.net/addgene:75960 ; RRID:Addgene_75960)
