[The description below was written by a language model from this plasmid's Addgene catalogue record and the feature table of its GenBank file.]
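Description:
PRKACB gRNA (BRDN0001145037) is a third-generation lentiviral CRISPR guide plasmid built on the lentiGuide-Puro backbone, carrying a single guide RNA directed against human PRKACB, the gene for the beta catalytic subunit of protein kinase A. The circular construct is 8,323 bp and is maintained in E. coli at high copy through a ColE1/pUC-type origin with ampicillin selection from the bla gene. The backbone also carries an f1 origin, an SV40 origin and poly(A) signal, and residual lac, T7 and T3 promoter elements that lie outside the viral cassette.

The transfer cassette begins with an RSV promoter fused to a truncated HIV-1 5' LTR, which makes genomic RNA production Tat-independent. It is followed by the Psi packaging signal, the Rev response element and, further downstream, the cPPT/CTS, and it ends in a self-inactivating U3-deleted 3' LTR. Within this cassette, a human U6 RNA polymerase III promoter drives the PRKACB-specific spacer joined to the Streptococcus pyogenes Cas9 guide scaffold. A separate EF-1-alpha promoter, including its intron A, expresses puromycin N-acetyltransferase so that transduced mammalian cells can be selected. A WPRE downstream of this marker enhances transcript expression.

According to the depositor, the guide was designed against multiple PRKACB RefSeq transcript variants. The plasmid does not encode Cas9, so it must be used with a separate Cas9 vector or in cells already expressing the nuclease. It belongs to a human kinome guide collection associated with work on optimised sgRNA design, and is intended for Cas9-mediated disruption of PRKACB after lentiviral delivery.
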