LOCUS       Exported 8323 bp ds-DNA circular SYN 13-MAY-2021
DEFINITION  3rd generation lentiviral gRNA plasmid targeting human PRKACB.
ACCESSION   .
VERSION     .
KEYWORDS    PRKACB gRNA (BRDN0001145037)
SOURCE      synthetic DNA construct
  ORGANISM  synthetic DNA construct
REFERENCE   1 (bases 1 to 8323)
  AUTHORS   Doench JG, Fusi N, Sullender M, Hegde M, Vaimberg EW, Donovan KF,
            Smith I, Tothova Z, Wilen C, Orchard R, Virgin HW, Listgarten J,
            Root DE
  TITLE     Optimized sgRNA design to maximize activity and minimize off-target
            effects of CRISPR-Cas9.
  JOURNAL   Nat Biotechnol. 2016 Jan 18. doi: 10.1038/nbt.3437.
  PUBMED    26780180
REFERENCE   2 (bases 1 to 8323)
  AUTHORS   .
  TITLE     Direct Submission
  JOURNAL   Exported May 13, 2021 from SnapGene Server 1.1.58
            http://www.snapgene.com
FEATURES             Location/Qualifiers
     source          1..8323
                     /organism="synthetic DNA construct"
                     /mol_type="other DNA"
     promoter        87..1265
                     /label=EF-1-alpha promoter
                     /note="strong constitutive promoter for human elongation
                     factor EF-1-alpha"
     intron          318..1256
                     /label=EF-1-alpha intron A
                     /note="intron upstream of the start codon of human
                     EF-1-alpha"
     primer_bind     1213..1233
                     /label=EF1a-F
                     /note="Human elongation factor-1a promoter, forward primer"
     CDS             1278..1877
                     /codon_start=1
                     /gene="pac from Streptomyces alboniger"
                     /product="puromycin N-acetyltransferase"
                     /label=PuroR
                     /note="confers resistance to puromycin"
                     /translation="MTEYKPTVRLATRDDVPRAVRTLAAAFADYPATRHTVDPDRHIER
                     VTELQELFLTRVGLDIGKVWVADDGAAVAVWTTPESVEAGAVFAEIGPRMAELSGSRLA
                     AQQQMEGLLAPHRPKEPAWFLATVGVSPDHQGKGLGSAVVLPGVEAAERAGVPAFLETS
                     APRNLPFYERLGFTVTADVEVPEGPRTWCMTRKPGA"
     primer_bind     complement(1278..1297)
                     /label=Puro-R
                     /note="Puromycin resistance gene, reverse primer. Also
                     called puro-variant-R"
     primer_bind     1774..1794
                     /label=Puro-F
                     /note="Puromycin resistance gene, forward primer"
     misc_feature    1893..2481
                     /label=WPRE
                     /note="woodchuck hepatitis virus posttranscriptional
                     regulatory element"
     primer_bind     complement(1946..1966)
                     /label=WPRE-R
                     /note="WPRE, reverse primer"
     CDS             complement(2364..2375)
                     /codon_start=1
                     /product="Factor Xa recognition and cleavage site"
                     /label=Factor Xa site
                     /translation="IEGR"
     LTR             2553..2786
                     /label=3' LTR (Delta-U3)
                     /note="self-inactivating 3' long terminal repeat (LTR) from
                     HIV-1"
     polyA_signal    2864..2985
                     /label=SV40 poly(A) signal
                     /note="SV40 polyadenylation signal"
     primer_bind     complement(2901..2920)
                     /label=SV40pA-R
                     /note="SV40 polyA, reverse primer"
     primer_bind     2955..2974
                     /label=EBV-rev
                     /note="SV40 polyA terminator, reverse primer"
     rep_origin      3025..3160
                     /label=SV40 ori
                     /note="SV40 origin of replication"
     primer_bind     3087..3106
                     /label=SV40pro-F
                     /note="SV40 promoter/origin, forward primer"
     primer_bind     complement(3180..3199)
                     /label=T7
                     /note="T7 promoter, forward primer"
     promoter        complement(3181..3199)
                     /label=T7 promoter
                     /note="promoter for bacteriophage T7 RNA polymerase"
     primer_bind     complement(3209..3226)
                     /label=M13 Forward
                     /note="In lacZ gene. Also called M13-F20 or M13 (-21)
                     Forward"
     primer_bind     complement(3209..3225)
                     /label=M13 fwd
                     /note="common sequencing primer, one of multiple similar
                     variants"
     primer_bind     complement(3218..3240)
                     /label=M13/pUC Forward
                     /note="In lacZ gene"
     rep_origin      3367..3822
                     /direction=RIGHT
                     /label=f1 ori
                     /note="f1 bacteriophage origin of replication; arrow
                     indicates direction of (+) strand synthesis"
     primer_bind     complement(3454..3473)
                     /label=F1ori-R
                     /note="F1 origin, reverse primer"
     primer_bind     3664..3685
                     /label=F1ori-F
                     /note="F1 origin, forward primer"
     promoter        3848..3952
                     /gene="bla"
                     /label=AmpR promoter
     CDS             3953..4813
                     /codon_start=1
                     /gene="bla"
                     /product="beta-lactamase"
                     /label=AmpR
                     /note="confers resistance to ampicillin, carbenicillin, and
                     related antibiotics"
                     /translation="MSIQHFRVALIPFFAAFCLPVFAHPETLVKVKDAEDQLGARVGYI
                     ELDLNSGKILESFRPEERFPMMSTFKVLLCGAVLSRIDAGQEQLGRRIHYSQNDLVEYS
                     PVTEKHLTDGMTVRELCSAAITMSDNTAANLLLTTIGGPKELTAFLHNMGDHVTRLDRW
                     EPELNEAIPNDERDTTMPVAMATTLRKLLTGELLTLASRQQLIDWMEADKVAGPLLRSA
                     LPAGWFIADKSGAGERGSRGIIAALGPDGKPSRIVVIYTTGSQATMDERNRQIAEIGAS
                     LIKHW"
     primer_bind     complement(4171..4190)
                     /label=Amp-R
                     /note="Ampicillin resistance gene, reverse primer"
     rep_origin      4984..5572
                     /direction=RIGHT
                     /label=ori
                     /note="high-copy-number ColE1/pMB1/pBR322/pUC origin of
                     replication"
     primer_bind     5473..5492
                     /label=pBR322ori-F
                     /note="pBR322 origin, forward primer"
     primer_bind     5726..5743
                     /label=L4440
                     /note="L4440 vector, forward primer"
     protein_bind    5860..5881
                     /label=CAP binding site
                     /bound_moiety="E. coli catabolite activator protein"
                     /note="CAP binding activates transcription in the presence
                     of cAMP."
     promoter        5896..5926
                     /label=lac promoter
                     /note="promoter for the E. coli lac operon"
     protein_bind    5934..5950
                     /label=lac operator
                     /bound_moiety="lac repressor encoded by lacI"
                     /note="The lac repressor binds to the lac operator to
                     inhibit transcription in E. coli. This inhibition can be
                     relieved by adding lactose or
                     isopropyl-beta-D-thiogalactopyranoside (IPTG)."
     primer_bind     5939..5961
                     /label=M13/pUC Reverse
                     /note="In lacZ gene"
     primer_bind     5958..5974
                     /label=M13 rev
                     /note="common sequencing primer, one of multiple similar
                     variants"
     primer_bind     5958..5974
                     /label=M13 Reverse
                     /note="In lacZ gene. Also called M13-rev"
     primer_bind     5993..6013
                     /label=T3
                     /note="T3 promoter, forward primer"
     promoter        5995..6013
                     /label=T3 promoter
                     /note="promoter for bacteriophage T3 RNA polymerase"
     promoter        6041..6267
                     /label=RSV promoter
                     /note="Rous sarcoma virus enhancer/promoter"
     LTR             6268..6448
                     /label=5' LTR (truncated)
                     /note="truncated 5' long terminal repeat (LTR) from HIV-1"
     misc_feature    6495..6620
                     /label=HIV-1 Psi
                     /note="packaging signal of human immunodeficiency virus
                     type 1"
     misc_feature    7113..7346
                     /label=RRE
                     /note="The Rev response element (RRE) of HIV-1 allows for
                     Rev-dependent mRNA export from the nucleus to the
                     cytoplasm."
     CDS             7531..7575
                     /codon_start=1
                     /product="antigenic peptide corresponding to amino acids
                     655 to 669 of the HIV envelope protein gp41 (Lutje Hulsik
                     et al., 2013)"
                     /label=gp41 peptide
                     /note="recognized by the 2H10 single-chain llama nanobody"
                     /translation="KNEQELLELDKWASL"
     promoter        7753..7993
                     /label=U6 promoter
                     /note="RNA polymerase III promoter for human U6 snRNA"
     primer_bind     7753..7773
                     /label=hU6-F
                     /note="Human U6 promoter, forward primer"
     primer_bind     7924..7943
                     /label=LKO.1 5'
                     /note="Human U6 promoter, forward primer"
     misc_RNA        8023..8098
                     /label=gRNA scaffold
                     /note="guide RNA scaffold for the Streptococcus pyogenes
                     CRISPR/Cas9 system"
     misc_feature    8154..8271
                     /label=cPPT/CTS
                     /note="central polypurine tract and central termination
                     sequence of HIV-1"
ORIGIN
        1 cccgggtgca aagatggata aagttttaaa cagagaggaa tctttgcagc taatggacct
       61 tctaggtctt gaaaggagtg ggaattggct ccggtgcccg tcagtgggca gagcgcacat
      121 cgcccacagt ccccgagaag ttggggggag gggtcggcaa ttgatccggt gcctagagaa
      181 ggtggcgcgg ggtaaactgg gaaagtgatg tcgtgtactg gctccgcctt tttcccgagg
      241 gtgggggaga accgtatata agtgcagtag tcgccgtgaa cgttcttttt cgcaacgggt
      301 ttgccgccag aacacaggta agtgccgtgt gtggttcccg cgggcctggc ctctttacgg
      361 gttatggccc ttgcgtgcct tgaattactt ccacctggct gcagtacgtg attcttgatc
      421 ccgagcttcg ggttggaagt gggtgggaga gttcgaggcc ttgcgcttaa ggagcccctt
      481 cgcctcgtgc ttgagttgag gcctggcctg ggcgctgggg ccgccgcgtg cgaatctggt
      541 ggcaccttcg cgcctgtctc gctgctttcg ataagtctct agccatttaa aatttttgat
      601 gacctgctgc gacgcttttt ttctggcaag atagtcttgt aaatgcgggc caagatctgc
      661 acactggtat ttcggttttt ggggccgcgg gcggcgacgg ggcccgtgcg tcccagcgca
      721 catgttcggc gaggcggggc ctgcgagcgc ggccaccgag aatcggacgg gggtagtctc
      781 aagctggccg gcctgctctg gtgcctggcc tcgcgccgcc gtgtatcgcc ccgccctggg
      841 cggcaaggct ggcccggtcg gcaccagttg cgtgagcgga aagatggccg cttcccggcc
      901 ctgctgcagg gagctcaaaa tggaggacgc ggcgctcggg agagcgggcg ggtgagtcac
      961 ccacacaaag gaaaagggcc tttccgtcct cagccgtcgc ttcatgtgac tccacggagt
     1021 accgggcgcc gtccaggcac ctcgattagt tctcgagctt ttggagtacg tcgtctttag
     1081 gttgggggga ggggttttat gcgatggagt ttccccacac tgagtgggtg gagactgaag
     1141 ttaggccagc ttggcacttg atgtaattct ccttggaatt tgcccttttt gagtttggat
     1201 cttggttcat tctcaagcct cagacagtgg ttcaaagttt ttttcttcca tttcaggtgt
     1261 cgtgacgtac ggccaccatg accgagtaca agcccacggt gcgcctcgcc acccgcgacg
     1321 acgtccccag ggccgtacgc accctcgccg ccgcgttcgc cgactacccc gccacgcgcc
     1381 acaccgtcga tccggaccgc cacatcgagc gggtcaccga gctgcaagaa ctcttcctca
     1441 cgcgcgtcgg gctcgacatc ggcaaggtgt gggtcgcgga cgacggcgcc gccgtggcgg
     1501 tctggaccac gccggagagc gtcgaagcgg gggcggtgtt cgccgagatc ggcccgcgca
     1561 tggccgagtt gagcggttcc cggctggccg cgcagcaaca gatggaaggc ctcctggcgc
     1621 cgcaccggcc caaggagccc gcgtggttcc tggccaccgt cggagtctcg cccgaccacc
     1681 agggcaaggg tctgggcagc gccgtcgtgc tccccggagt ggaggcggcc gagcgcgccg
     1741 gggtgcccgc cttcctggag acctccgcgc cccgcaacct ccccttctac gagcggctcg
     1801 gcttcaccgt caccgccgac gtcgaggtgc ccgaaggacc gcgcacctgg tgcatgaccc
     1861 gcaagcccgg tgcctgaacg cgttaagtcg acaatcaacc tctggattac aaaatttgtg
     1921 aaagattgac tggtattctt aactatgttg ctccttttac gctatgtgga tacgctgctt
     1981 taatgccttt gtatcatgct attgcttccc gtatggcttt cattttctcc tccttgtata
     2041 aatcctggtt gctgtctctt tatgaggagt tgtggcccgt tgtcaggcaa cgtggcgtgg
     2101 tgtgcactgt gtttgctgac gcaaccccca ctggttgggg cattgccacc acctgtcagc
     2161 tcctttccgg gactttcgct ttccccctcc ctattgccac ggcggaactc atcgccgcct
     2221 gccttgcccg ctgctggaca ggggctcggc tgttgggcac tgacaattcc gtggtgttgt
     2281 cggggaaatc atcgtccttt ccttggctgc tcgcctgtgt tgccacctgg attctgcgcg
     2341 ggacgtcctt ctgctacgtc ccttcggccc tcaatccagc ggaccttcct tcccgcggcc
     2401 tgctgccggc tctgcggcct cttccgcgtc ttcgccttcg ccctcagacg agtcggatct
     2461 ccctttgggc cgcctccccg cgtcgacttt aagaccaatg acttacaagg cagctgtaga
     2521 tcttagccac tttttaaaag aaaagggggg actggaaggg ctaattcact cccaacgaag
     2581 acaagatctg ctttttgctt gtactgggtc tctctggtta gaccagatct gagcctggga
     2641 gctctctggc taactaggga acccactgct taagcctcaa taaagcttgc cttgagtgct
     2701 tcaagtagtg tgtgcccgtc tgttgtgtga ctctggtaac tagagatccc tcagaccctt
     2761 ttagtcagtg tggaaaatct ctagcagtac gtatagtagt tcatgtcatc ttattattca
     2821 gtatttataa cttgcaaaga aatgaatatc agagagtgag aggaacttgt ttattgcagc
     2881 ttataatggt tacaaataaa gcaatagcat cacaaatttc acaaataaag catttttttc
     2941 actgcattct agttgtggtt tgtccaaact catcaatgta tcttatcatg tctggctcta
     3001 gctatcccgc ccctaactcc gcccatcccg cccctaactc cgcccagttc cgcccattct
     3061 ccgccccatg gctgactaat tttttttatt tatgcagagg ccgaggccgc ctcggcctct
     3121 gagctattcc agaagtagtg aggaggcttt tttggaggcc tagggacgta cccaattcgc
     3181 cctatagtga gtcgtattac gcgcgctcac tggccgtcgt tttacaacgt cgtgactggg
     3241 aaaaccctgg cgttacccaa cttaatcgcc ttgcagcaca tccccctttc gccagctggc
     3301 gtaatagcga agaggcccgc accgatcgcc cttcccaaca gttgcgcagc ctgaatggcg
     3361 aatgggnnnn nnnnnnnnnn nnnnnnnnnn nnnnnnnnnn nnnnnnnnnn nnnnnnnnnn
     3421 nnnnnnnnnn nnnnnnnnnn nnnnnnnnnn nnnnnnnnnn nnnnnnnnnn nnnnnnnnnn
     3481 nnnnnnnnnn cnnnnnnnnn nnnnnnnnnn nnnnnnnnnn nnnnnnnnnn nnnnnnnnnn
     3541 nnnnnnnnnn nnnnnnnnnn nnnnnnnnnn nnnnnnnnnn nnannnnnnn nnnnnnnnnn
     3601 nnnnnnnnnn nnnnnnnnnn nnnnnnnnnn nncctttgac gttggagtcc acgttcttta
     3661 atagtggact cttgttccaa actggaacaa cactcaaccc tatctcggtc tattcttttg
     3721 atttataagg gattttgccg atttcggcct attggttaaa aaatgagctg atttaacaaa
     3781 aatttaacgc gaattttaac aaaatattaa cgcttacaat ttaggtggca cttttcgggg
     3841 aaatgtgcgc ggaaccccta tttgtttatt tttctaaata cattcaaata tgtatccgct
     3901 catgagacaa taaccctgat aaatgcttca ataatattga aaaaggaaga gtatgagtat
     3961 tcaacatttc cgtgtcgccc ttattccctt ttttgcggca ttttgccttc ctgtttttgc
     4021 tcacccagaa acgctggtga aagtaaaaga tgctgaagat cagttgggtg cacgagtggg
     4081 ttacatcgaa ctggatctca acagcggtaa gatccttgag agttttcgcc ccgaagaacg
     4141 ttttccaatg atgagcactt ttaaagttct gctatgtggc gcggtattat cccgtattga
     4201 cgccgggcaa gagcaactcg gtcgccgcat acactattct cagaatgact tggttgagta
     4261 ctcaccagtc acagaaaagc atcttacgga tggcatgaca gtaagagaat tatgcagtgc
     4321 tgccataacc atgagtgata acactgcggc caacttactt ctgacaacga tcggaggacc
     4381 gaaggagcta accgcttttt tgcacaacat gggggatcat gtaactcgcc ttgatcgttg
     4441 ggaaccggag ctgaatgaag ccataccaaa cgacgagcgt gacaccacga tgcctgtagc
     4501 aatggcaaca acgttgcgca aactattaac tggcgaacta cttactctag cttcccggca
     4561 acaattaata gactggatgg aggcggataa agttgcagga ccacttctgc gctcggccct
     4621 tccggctggc tggtttattg ctgataaatc tggagccggt gagcgtgggt ctcgcggtat
     4681 cattgcagca ctggggccag atggtaagcc ctcccgtatc gtagttatct acacgacggg
     4741 gagtcaggca actatggatg aacgaaatag acagatcgct gagataggtg cctcactgat
     4801 taagcattgg taactgtcag accaagttta ctcatatata ctttagattg atttaaaact
     4861 tcatttttaa tttaaaagga tctaggtgaa gatccttttt gataatctca tgaccaaaat
     4921 cccttaacgt gagttttcgt tccactgagc gtcagacccc gtagaaaaga tcaaaggatc
     4981 ttcttgagat cctttttttc tgcgcgtaat ctgctgcttg caaacaaaaa aaccaccgct
     5041 accagcggtg gtttgtttgc cggatcaaga gctaccaact ctttttccga aggtaactgg
     5101 cttcagcaga gcgcagatac caaatactgt tcttctagtg tagccgtagt taggccacca
     5161 cttcaagaac tctgtagcac cgcctacata cctcgctctg ctaatcctgt taccagtggc
     5221 tgctgccagt ggcgataagt cgtgtcttac cgggttggac tcaagacgat agttaccgga
     5281 taaggcgcag cggtcgggct gaacgggggg ttcgtgcaca cagcccagct tggagcgaac
     5341 gacctacacc gaactgagat acctacagcg tgagctatga gaaagcgcca cgcttcccga
     5401 agggagaaag gcggacaggt atccggtaag cggcagggtc ggaacaggag agcgcacgag
     5461 ggagcttcca gggggaaacg cctggtatct ttatagtcct gtcgggtttc gccacctctg
     5521 acttgagcgt cgatttttgt gatgctcgtc aggggggcgg agcctatgga aaaacgccag
     5581 caacgcggcc tttttacggt tcctggcctt ttgctggcct tttgctcaca tgttctttcc
     5641 tgcgttatcc cctgattctg tggataaccg tattaccgcc tttgagtgag ctgataccgc
     5701 tcgccgcagc cgaacgaccg agcgcagcga gtcagtgagc gaggaagcgg aagagcgccc
     5761 aatacgcaaa ccgcctctcc ccgcgcgttg gccgattcat taatgcagct ggcacgacag
     5821 gtttcccgac tggaaagcgg gcagtgagcg caacgcaatt aatgtgagtt agctcactca
     5881 ttaggcaccc caggctttac actttatgct tccggctcgt atgttgtgtg gaattgtgag
     5941 cggataacaa tttcacacag gaaacagcta tgaccatgat tacgccaagc gcgcaattaa
     6001 ccctcactaa agggaacaaa agctggagct gcaagcttaa tgtagtctta tgcaatactc
     6061 ttgtagtctt gcaacatggt aacgatgagt tagcaacatg ccttacaagg agagaaaaag
     6121 caccgtgcat gccgattggt ggaagtaagg tggtacgatc gtgccttatt aggaaggcaa
     6181 cagacgggtc tgacatggat tggacgaacc actgaattgc cgcattgcag agatattgta
     6241 tttaagtgcc tagctcgata cataaacggg tctctctggt tagaccagat ctgagcctgg
     6301 gagctctctg gctaactagg gaacccactg cttaagcctc aataaagctt gccttgagtg
     6361 cttcaagtag tgtgtgcccg tctgttgtgt gactctggta actagagatc cctcagaccc
     6421 ttttagtcag tgtggaaaat ctctagcagt ggcgcccgaa cagggacttg aaagcgaaag
     6481 ggaaaccaga ggagctctct cgacgcagga ctcggcttgc tgaagcgcgc acggcaagag
     6541 gcgaggggcg gcgactggtg agtacgccaa aaattttgac tagcggaggc tagaaggaga
     6601 gagatgggtg cgagagcgtc agtattaagc gggggagaat tagatcgcga tgggaaaaaa
     6661 ttcggttaag gccaggggga aagaaaaaat ataaattaaa acatatagta tgggcaagca
     6721 gggagctaga acgattcgca gttaatcctg gcctgttaga aacatcagaa ggctgtagac
     6781 aaatactggg acagctacaa ccatcccttc agacaggatc agaagaactt agatcattat
     6841 ataatacagt agcaaccctc tattgtgtgc atcaaaggat agagataaaa gacaccaagg
     6901 aagctttaga caagatagag gaagagcaaa acaaaagtaa gaccaccgca cagcaagcgg
     6961 ccgctgatct tcagacctgg aggaggagat atgagggaca attggagaag tgaattatat
     7021 aaatataaag tagtaaaaat tgaaccatta ggagtagcac ccaccaaggc aaagagaaga
     7081 gtggtgcaga gagaaaaaag agcagtggga ataggagctt tgttccttgg gttcttggga
     7141 gcagcaggaa gcactatggg cgcagcgtca atgacgctga cggtacaggc cagacaatta
     7201 ttgtctggta tagtgcagca gcagaacaat ttgctgaggg ctattgaggc gcaacagcat
     7261 ctgttgcaac tcacagtctg gggcatcaag cagctccagg caagaatcct ggctgtggaa
     7321 agatacctaa aggatcaaca gctcctgggg atttggggtt gctctggaaa actcatttgc
     7381 accactgctg tgccttggaa tgctagttgg agtaataaat ctctggaaca gatttggaat
     7441 cacacgacct ggatggagtg ggacagagaa attaacaatt acacaagctt aatacactcc
     7501 ttaattgaag aatcgcaaaa ccagcaagaa aagaatgaac aagaattatt ggaattagat
     7561 aaatgggcaa gtttgtggaa ttggtttaac ataacaaatt ggctgtggta tataaaatta
     7621 ttcataatga tagtaggagg cttggtaggt ttaagaatag tttttgctgt actttctata
     7681 gtgaatagag ttaggcaggg atattcacca ttatcgtttc agacccacct cccaaccccg
     7741 aggggaccca gagagggcct atttcccatg attccttcat atttgcatat acgatacaag
     7801 gctgttagag agataattag aattaatttg actgtaaaca caaagatatt agtacaaaat
     7861 acgtgacgta gaaagtaata atttcttggg tagtttgcag ttttaaaatt atgttttaaa
     7921 atggactatc atatgcttac cgtaacttga aagtatttcg atttcttggc tttatatatc
     7981 ttgtggaaag gacgaaacac cgaagcatac tccagtcgaa cagttttaga gctagaaata
     8041 gcaagttaaa ataaggctag tccgttatca acttgaaaaa gtggcaccga gtcggtgctt
     8101 ttttaagctt ggcgtaacta gatcttgaga caaatggcag tattcatcca caattttaaa
     8161 agaaaagggg ggattggggg gtacagtgca ggggaaagaa tagtagacat aatagcaaca
     8221 gacatacaaa ctaaagaatt acaaaaacaa attacaaaaa ttcaaaattt tcgggtttat
     8281 tacagggaca gcagagatcc actttggcgc cggctcgagg ggg
//
