>Addgene plasmid #75960 | PRKACB gRNA (BRDN0001145037) | depositor partial sequence | sequence record 143420 | Target Sequence
AAGCATACTCCAGTCGAACA
