>Addgene plasmid #75960 | PRKACB gRNA (BRDN0001145037) | addgene partial sequence | sequence record 184907 | hU6-F
GTGACGTAGAAAGTAATAATTTCTTGGGTAGTTTGCAGTTTTAAAATTATGTTTTAAAATGGACTATCAT
ATGCTTACCGTAACTTGAAAGTATTTCGATTTCTTGGCTTTATATATCTTGTGGAAAGGACGAAACACCG
AAGCATACTCCAGTCGAACAGTTTTAGAGCTAGAAATAGCAAGTTAAAATAAGGCTAGTCCGTTATCAAC
TTGAAAAAGTGGCACCGAGTCGGTGCTTTTTTAAGCTTGGCGTAACTAGATCTTGAGACAAATGGCAGTA
TTCATCCACAATTTTAAAAGAAAAGGGGGGATTGGGGGGTACAGTGCAGGGGAAAGAATAGTAGACATAA
TAGCAACAGACATACAAACTAAAGAATTACAAAAACAAATTACAAAAATTCAAAATTTTCGGGTTTATTA
CAGGGACAGCAGAGATCCACTTTGGCGCCGGCTCGAGGGGGCCCGGGTGCAAAGATGGATAAAGTTTTAA
ACAGAGAGGAATCTTTGCAGCTAATGGACCTTCTAGGTCTTGAAAGGAGTGGGAATTGGCTCCGGTGCCC
GTCAGTGGGC
